>Addgene plasmid #154130 | poRFP-oGFP | depositor full sequence | sequence record 298191 | poRFP-oGFP sequence 5659 bps
CCGCATTAAAATCTAGCGAGGATCCGAGGCGCGCCCAGAGATTTTGAGACACAACGTGGCTTTCCATCAA
AAAAATATTGACAACATAAAAAACTTTGTGTTATACTTGTGGAATTGTGAGCGGATAACAATTCTATATC
TGTTATTTTTTCCAACCACAGATCTATGAGCAAAGGTGAAGAACTGTTTACCGGCGTTGTGCCGATTCTG
GTGGAACTGGATGGCGATGTGAACGGTCACAAATTCAGCGTGCGTGGTGAAGGTGAAGGCGATGCCACGA
TTGGCAAACTGACGCTGAAATTTATCTGCACCACCGGCAAACTGCCGGTGCCGTGGCCGACGCTGGTGAC
CACCCTGACCTATGGCGTTCAGTGTTTTAGTCGCTATCCGGATCACATGAAACGTCACGATTTCTTTAAA
TCTGCAATGCCGGAAGGCTATGTGCAGGAACGTACGATTAGCTTTAAAGATGATGGCAAATATAAAACGC
GCGCCGTTGTGAAATTTGAAGGCGATACCCTGGTGAACCGCATTGAACTGAAAGGCACGGATTTTAAAGA
AGATGGCAATATCCTGGGCCATAAACTGGAATACAACTTTAATAGCCATAATGTTTATATTACGGCGGAT
AAACAGAAAAATGGCATCAAAGCGAATTTTACCGTTCGCCATAACGTTGAAGATGGCAGTGTGCAGCTGG
CAGATCATTATCAGCAGAATACCCCGATTGGTGATGGTCCGGTGCTGCTGCCGGATAATCATTATCTGAG
CACGCAGACCGTTCTGTCTAAAGATCCGAACGAAAAAGGCACGCGGGACCACATGGTTCTGCACGAATAT
GTGAATGCGGCAGGTATTACGTGGAGCCATCCGCAGTTCGAAAAATAAGTCGACCGGCTGCTAACAAAGC
CCGCGGCCGCTGAAGATCGATCTCGACGAGTGAGAGAAGATTTTCAGCCTGATACAGATTAAATCAGAAC
GCAGAAGCGGTCTGATAAAACAGAATTTGCCTGGCGGCAGTAGCGCGGTGGTCCCACCTGACCCCATGCC
GAACTCAGAAGTGAAACGCCGTAGCGCCGATGGTAGTGTGGGGTCACCCCATGCGAGAGTAGGGAACTGC
CAGGCATCAAATAAAACGAAAGGCTCAGTCGAAAGACTGGGCCTTTCGTTTTATCTGTTGTTTGTCGGTG
AACGCTCTCCTGAGTAGGACAAATCCGCCGGGAGCGGATTTGAACGTTGCGAAGCAACGGCCCGGAGGGT
GGCGGGCAGGACGCCCGCCATAAACTGCCAGGCATCAAATTAAGCAGAAGGCCATCCTGACGGATGGCCT
TTTTGCGTTTCTACACTCGAGGATCTCTTTCCTTTCCATCAAAAAAATATTGATGAAATGAGCTGTGGGG
CGTTATTTAGGTTTTTTCTTCTTTCGAAAAAATCTTTCTTTATGAAGTTAAAAGCTATGTATTCAATAGC
ATATTTTGAATATGGACATAGAATAGTGCTTATCACTATTGCATATAGCATCTTATCTGACACAAGGAAA
TAATACCCTTCGCTGTTTTTTGTTATAAGGTATATATATATAAGTGTGCAGTACAGGCCAAATAAAATAT
TTTTTATGTAGTATCTTAAATCCCGCAAGAGGCCCGGCAGTACCGGCATAACCAAGCCTATGCCTACAGC
ATCCAGGGTGACGGTGCCGAGGATGACGATGAGCGCATTGTTAGATTTCATACACGGTGCCTGACTGCGT
TAGCAATTTAACTGTGATAAACTACCGCATTAAAGCTTATCGATGATAAGCTGTCAAACATGAGAATTAC
AACTTATATCGTATGGGGCTGACTTCAGGTGCTACATTTGAAGAGATAAATTGCACTGAAATCTAGAAAT
ATTTTATCTGATTAATAAGATGATCTTCTTGAGATCGTTTTGGTCTGCGCGTAATCTCTTGCTCTGAAAA
CGAAAAAACCGCCTTGCAGGGCGGTTTTTCGAAGGTTCTCTGAGCTACCAACTCTTTGAACCGAGGTAAC
TGGCTTGGAGGAGCGCAGTCACCAAAACTTGTCCTTTCAGTTTAGCCTTAACCGGCGCATGACTTCAAGA
CTAACTCCTCTAAATCAATTACCAGTGGCTGCTGCCAGTGGTGCTTTTGCATGTCTTTCCGGGTTGGACT
CAAGACGATAGTTACCGGATAAGGCGCAGCGGTCGGACTGAACGGGGGGTTCGTGCATACAGTCCAGCTT
GGAGCGAACTGCCTACCCGGAACTGAGTGTCAGGCGTGGAATGAGACAAACGCGGCCATAACAGCGGAAT
GACACCGGTAAACCGAAAGGCAGGAACAGGAGAGCGCACGAGGGAGCCGCCAGGGGGAAACGCCTGGTAT
CTTTATAGTCCTGTCGGGTTTCGCCACCACTGATTTGAGCGTCAGATTTCGTGATGCTTGTCAGGGGGGC
GGAGCCTATGGAAAAACGGCTTTGCCGCGGCCCTCTCACTTCCCTGTTAAGTATCTTCCTGGCATCTTCC
AGGAAATCTCCGCCCCGTTCGTAAGCCATTTCCGCTCGCCGCAGTCGAACGACCGAGCGTAGCGAGTCAG
TGAGCGAGGAAGCGGAATATATCCTGTATCACATATTCTGCTGACGCACCGGTGCAGCCTTTTTTCTCCT
GCCACATGAAGCACTTCACTGACACCCTCATCAGTGCCAACATAGTAAGCCAGTATACACTCCGCTAGCG
CTGATGTCCGGCGGTGCTTTTGCCGTTACGCACCACCCCGTCAGTAGCTGAACAGGAGGGACAGAGCTTT
ATGCTTGTAAACCGTTTTGTGAAAAAATTTTTAAAATAAAAAAGGGGACCTCTAGGGTCCCCAATTAATT
AGTAATATAATCTATTAAAGGTCATTCAAAAGGTCATCCACCGGATCAATTCCCCTGCTCGCGCAGGCTG
GGTGCCAAGCTCTCGGGTAACATCAAGGCCCGATCCTTGGAGCCCTTGCCCTCCCGCACGATGATCGTGC
CGTGATCGAAAATCCAGATCCTTGACCCGCATTTGCAAACCCTCACTGATCCGCATGGGGCCCTCATAAA
AAATTTATTTGCTTTGTGAGCGGATAACAATTATAATAGATTCAATTGTGAGCGGATAACAATTTCACAC
AGAATTCATTAAAGCAACCACAATTAACTATGGCTTCCTCCGAAGACGTTATCAAAGAGTTCATGCGTTT
CAAAGTTCGTATGGAAGGTTCCGTTAACGGTCACGAGTTCGAAATCGAAGGTGAAGGTGAAGGTCGTCCG
TACGAAGGTACCCAGACCGCTAAACTGAAAGTTACCAAAGGTGGTCCGCTGCCGTTCGCTTGGGACATCC
TGTCCCCGCAGTTCCAGTACGGTTCCAAAGCTTACGTTAAACACCCGGCTGACATCCCGGACTACCTGAA
ACTGTCCTTCCCGGAAGGTTTCAAATGGGAACGTGTTATGAACTTCGAAGACGGTGGTGTTGTTACCGTT
ACCCAGGACTCCTCCCTGCAAGACGGTGAGTTCATCTACAAAGTTAAACTGCGTGGTACCAACTTCCCGT
CCGACGGTCCGGTTATGCAGAAAAAAACCATGGGTTGGGAAGCTTCCACCGAACGTATGTACCCGGAAGA
CGGTGCTCTGAAAGGTGAAATCAAAATGCGTCTGAAACTGAAAGACGGTGGTCACTACGACGCTGAAGTT
AAAACCACCTACATGGCTAAAAAACCGGTTCAGCTGCCGGGTGCTTACAAAACCGACATCAAACTGGACA
TCACCTCCCACAACGAAGACTACACCATCGTTGAACAGTACGAACGTGCTGAAGGTCGTCACTCCACCGG
TGCTTAAGGATCCGCATGCGAGCTCGGTACCCCGGGTCGACCTGCAGCCAAGCTTAATTAGCTGAGCTTG
GACTCCTGTTGATAGATCCAGTAATGACCTCAGAACTCCATCTGGATTTGTTCAGAACGCTCGGTTGCCG
CCGGGCGTTTTTTATTGGTGAGAATCCAAGCTAGCTTGGCGAGATTTTCAGGAGCTAAGGAAGCTAAAGA
TCCGACATATG
[196 nt withheld, positions 4072-4267]
CGTGGAGACCGAAACCTTGCGCTCGTTCGCCAGCCAGGACAGAAATGCCTCGACTTCGCTGCTGCCCAAG
GTTGCCGGGTGACGCACACCGTGGAAACGGATGAAGGCACGAACCCAGTGGACATAAGCCTGTTCGGTTC
GTAAGCTGTAATGCAAGTAGCGTATGCGCTCACGCAACTGGTCCAGAACCTTGACCGAACGCAGCGGTGG
TAACGGCGCAGTGGCGGTTTTCATGGCTTGTTATGACTGTTTTTTTGGGGTACAGTCTATGCCTCGGGCA
TCCAAGCAGCAAGCGCGTTACGCCGTGGGTCGATGTTTGATGTTATGGAGCAGCAACGATGTTACGCAGC
AGGGCAGTCGCCCTAAAACAAAGTTAAACATCATGAGGGAAGCGGTGATCGCCGAAGTATCGACTCAACT
ATCAGAGGTAGTTGGCGTCATCGAGCGCCATCTCGAACCGACGTTGCTGGCCGTACATTTGTACGGCTCC
GCAGTGGATGGCGGCCTGAAGCCACACAGTGATATTGATTTGCTGGTTACGGTGACCGTAAGGCTTGATG
AAACAACGCGGCGAGCTTTGATCAACGACCTTTTGGAAACTTCGGCTTCCCCTGGAGAGAGCGAGATTCT
CCGCGCTGTAGAAGTCACCATTGTTGTGCACGACGACATCATTCCGTGGCGTTATCCAGCTAAGCGCGAA
CTGCAATTTGGAGAATGGCAGCGCAATGACATTCTTGCAGGTATCTTCGAGCCAGCCACGATCGACATTG
ATCTGGCTATCTTGCTGACAAAAGCAAGAGAACATAGCGTTGCCTTGGTAGGTCCAGCGGCGGAGGAACT
CTTTGATCCGGTTCCTGAACAGGATCTATTTGAGGCGCTAAATGAAACCTTAACGCTATGGAACTCGCCG
CCCGACTGGGCTGGCGATGAGCGAAATGTAGTGCTTACGTTGTCCCGCATTTGGTACAGCGCAGTAACCG
GCAAAATCGCGCCGAAGGATGTCGCTGCCGACTGGGCAATGGAGCGCCTGCCGGCCCAGTATCAGCCCGT
CATACTTGAAGCTAGACAGGCTTATCTTGGACAAGAAGAAGATCGCTTGGCCTCGCGCGCAGATCAGTTG
GAAGAATTTGTCCACTACGTGAAAGGCGAGATCACCAAGGTAGTCGGCAAATAATGTCTAACAATTCGTT
CAAGCCGACGCCGCTTCGCGGCGCGGCTTAACTCAAGCGTTAGATGCACTAAGCACATAATTGCTCACAG
CCAAACTATCAGGTCAAGTCTGCTTTTATTATTTTTAAGCGTGCATAATAAGCCCTACACAAATTGGGAG
ATATATCATGAAAGGCTGGCTTTTTCTTGTTATCGCAATAGTTGGCGAAGTAATCGCAACAT
Features (pLannotate 1.2.2; 23 found; start..end, strand, type, name):
    115..131     +  protein_bind   lac operator: The lac repressor binds to the lac operator to inhibit transcription in E. coli. This inhibition can be relieved by adding lactose or isopropyl-β-D-thiogalactopyranoside (IPTG). lac repressor encoded by lacI
    166..861     +  CDS            Superfolder GFP: Superfolder GFP is a basic (constitutively fluorescent) green fluorescent protein published in 2005, derived from Aequorea victoria. It is reported to be a very rapidly-maturing weak dimer.
    862..884     +  CDS            Strep-Tag II (fragment): peptide that binds Strep-Tactin®, an engineered form of streptavidin
    897..913     +  CDS            SET1 (fragment): solubility-enhancement tag derived from T7 phage gene 10B
   1009..1124    +  ncRNA          5S rRNA: Accession: RF00001 - 5S ribosomal RNA
   1128..1214    +  terminator     rrnB T1 terminator: Escherichia coli rrnB; transcription terminator T1 from the E. coli rrnB gene
   1306..1333    +  terminator     rrnB T2 terminator: transcription terminator T2 from the E. coli rrnB gene
   1396..1629    -  CDS            imm (fragment): IMM1_ECOLX - Protein predicted: Swiss-Prot protein existence level 4. This protein is able to protect a cell, which harbors the plasmid ColE1 encoding colicin E1, against colicin E1. From Escherichia coli.
   1630..1731    -  CDS            TcR (fragment): tetracycline efflux protein; tet; confers resistance to tetracycline
   1779..1807    -  promoter       tet promoter: E. coli promoter for tetracycline efflux protein gene
   1919..2464    +  rep_origin     p15A ori: Plasmids containing the medium-copy-number p15A origin of replication can be propagated in E. coli cells that contain a second plasmid with the ColE1 origin.
   2552..2607    +  rep_origin     RSF ori (fragment): Plasmids containing the RSF 1030 origin of replication can be propagated in E. coli cells that contain additional plasmids with compatible origins.
   2726..2794    -  mobile_element IS1 (fragment): prokaryotic transposable element IS1
   2925..3020    -  CDS            int (fragment): INT2_ECOLX - Protein inferred from homology: Swiss-Prot protein existence level 3. Putative integrase believed to be involved in the insertion of antibiotic resistance genes into plasmids and transposons. From Escherichia coli.
   3074..3118    +  promoter       T5 promoter: bacteriophage T5 promoter for E. coli RNA polymerase, with embedded lac operator
   3126..3142    +  protein_bind   lac operator: The lac repressor binds to the lac operator to inhibit transcription in E. coli. This inhibition can be relieved by adding lactose or isopropyl-β-D-thiogalactopyranoside (IPTG). lac repressor encoded by lacI
   3180..3854    +  CDS            mRFP1: mRFP1 is a basic (constitutively fluorescent) red fluorescent protein published in 2002, derived from Discosoma sp.. It is reported to be a somewhat slowly-maturing monomer with low acid sensitivity.
   3921..4015    +  terminator     lambda t0 terminator: transcription terminator from phage lambda
   4030..4058    +  promoter       cat promoter (fragment): promoter of the E. coli cat gene encoding chloramphenicol acetyltransferase
   4073..4501    -  CDS            int (fragment) (sequence partly withheld): INT2_ECOLX - Protein inferred from homology: Swiss-Prot protein existence level 3. Putative integrase believed to be involved in the insertion of antibiotic resistance genes into plasmids and transposons. From Escherichia coli.
   4587..4643    +  CDS            GmR (fragment): gentamycin acetyltransferase; aacC1; confers resistance to gentamycin
   4650..5441    +  CDS            SmR: aminoglycoside adenylyltransferase (Murphy, 1985); aadA; confers resistance to spectinomycin and streptomycin
   5605..20      +  CDS            qacE (fragment) (across the origin): QACE_ECOLX - Protein inferred from homology: Swiss-Prot protein existence level 3. Multidrug exporter. Is implicated for the resistance to bacteriocidal quaternary ammonium compounds. From Escherichia coli.
