>Addgene plasmid #154130 | poRFP-oGFP | addgene full sequence | sequence record 306827 | Addgene NGS Result
ACATAGAATAGTGCTTATCACTATTGCATATAGCATCTTATCTGACACAAGGAAATAATACCCTTCGCTG
TTTTTTGTTATAAGGTATATATATATAAGTGTGCAGTACAGGCCAAATAAAATATTTTTTATGTAGTATC
TTAAATCCCGCAAGAGGCCCGGCAGTACCGGCATAACCAAGCCTATGCCTACAGCATCCAGGGTGACGGT
GCCGAGGATGACGATGAGCGCATTGTTAGATTTCATACACGGTGCCTGACTGCGTTAGCAATTTAACTGT
GATAAACTACCGCATTAAAGCTTATCGATGATAAGCTGTCAAACATGAGAATTACGACTTATATCGTATG
GGGCTGACTTCAGGTGCTACATTTGAAGAGATAAATTGCACTGAAATCTAGAAATATTTTATCTGATTAA
TAAGATGATCTTCTTGAGATCGTTTTGGTCTGCGCGTAATCTCTTGCTCTGAAAACGAAAAAACCGCCTT
GCAGGGCGGTTTTTCGAAGGTTCTCTGAGCTACCAACTCTTTGAACCGAGGTAACTGGCTTGGAGGAGCG
CAGTCACCAAAACTTGTCCTTTCAGTTTAGCCTTAACCGGCGCATGACTTCAAGACTAACTCCTCTAAAT
CAATTACCAGTGGCTGCTGCCAGTGGTGCTTTTGCATGTCTTTCCGGGTTGGACTCAAGACGATAGTTAC
CGGATAAGGCGCAGCGGTCGGACTGAACGGGGGGTTCGTGCATACAGTCCAGCTTGGAGCGAACTGCCTA
CCCGGAACTGAGTGTCAGGCGTGGAATGAGACAAACGCGGCCATAACAGCGGAATGACACCGGTAAACCG
AAAGGCAGGAACAGGAGAGCGCACGAGGGAGCCGCCAGGGGGAAACGCCTGGTATCTTTATAGTCCTGTC
GGGTTTCGCCACCACTGATTTGAGCGTCAGATTTCGTGATGCTTGTCAGGGGGGCGGAGCCTATGGAAAA
ACGGCTTTGCCGCGGCCCTCTCACTTCCCTGTTAAGTATCTTCCTGGCATCTTCCAGGAAATCTCCGCCC
CGTTCGTAAGCCATTTCCGCTCGCCGCAGTCGAACGACCGAGCGTAGCGAGTCAGTGAGCGAGGAAGCGG
AATATATCCTGTATCACATATTCTGCTGACGCACCGGTGCAGCCTTTTTTCTCCTGCCACATGAAGCACT
TCACTGACACCCTCATCAGTGCCAACATAGTAAGCCAGTATACACTCCGCTAGCGCTGATGTCCGGCGGT
GCTTTTGCCGTTACGCACCACCCCGTCAGTAGCTGAACAGGAGGGACAGAGCTTTATGCTTGTAAACCGT
TTTGTGAAAAAATTTTTAAAATAAAAAAGGGGACCTCTAGGGTCCCCAATTAATTAGTAATATAATCTAT
TAAAGGTCATTCAAAAGGTCATCCACCGGATCAATTCCCCTGCTCGCGCAGGCTGGGTGCCAAGCTCTCG
GGTAACATCAAGGCCCGATCCTTGGAGCCCTTGCCCTCCCGCACGATGATCGT
[255 nt withheld, positions 1524-1778]
CGTGGAGACCGAAACCTTGCGCTCGTTCGCCAGCCAGGACAGAAATGCCTCGACTTCGCTGCTGCCCAAG
GTTGCCGGGTGACGCACACCGTGGAAACGGATGAAGGCACGAACCCAGTGGACATAAGCCTGTTCGGTTC
GTAAGCTGTAATGCAAGTAGCGTATGCGCTCACGCAACTGGTCCAGAACCTTGACCGAACGCAGCGGTGG
TAACGGCGCAGTGGCGGTTTTCATGGCTTGTTATGACTGTTTTTTTGGGGTACAGTCTATGCCTCGGGCA
TCCAAGCAGCAAGCGCGTTACGCCGTGGGTCGATGTTTGATGTTATGGAGCAGCAACGATGTTACGCAGC
AGGGCAGTCGCCCTAAAACAAAGTTAAACATCATGAGGGAAGCGGTGATCGCCGAAGTATCGACTCAACT
ATCAGAGGTAGTTGGCGTCATCGAGCGCCATCTCGAACCGACGTTGCTGGCCGTACATTTGTACGGCTCC
GCAGTGGATGGCGGCCTGAAGCCACACAGTGATATTGATTTGCTGGTTACGGTGACCGTAAGGCTTGATG
AAACAACGCGGCGAGCTTTGATCAACGACCTTTTGGAAACTTCGGCTTCCCCTGGAGAGAGCGAGATTCT
CCGCGCTGTAGAAGTCACCATTGTTGTGCACGACGACATCATTCCGTGGCGTTATCCAGCTAAGCGCGAA
CTGCAATTTGGAGAATGGCAGCGCAATGACATTCTTGCAGGTATCTTCGAGCCAGCCACGATCGACATTG
ATCTGGCTATCTTGCTGACAAAAGCAAGAGAACATAGCGTTGCCTTGGTAGGTCCAGCGGCGGAGGAACT
CTTTGATCCGGTTCCTGAACAGGATCTATTTGAGGCGCTAAATGAAACCTTAACGCTATGGAACTCGCCG
CCCGACTGGGCTGGCGATGAGCGAAATGTAGTGCTTACGTTGTCCCGCATTTGGTACAGCGCAGTAACCG
GCAAAATCGCGCCGAAGGATGTCGCTGCCGACTGGGCAATGGAGCGCCTGCCGGCCCAGTATCAGCCCGT
CATACTTGAAGCTAGACAGGCTTATCTTGGACAAGAAGAAGATCGCTTGGCCCCGCGCGCAGATCAGTTG
GAAGAATTTGTCCACTACGTGAAAGGCGAGATCACCAAGGTAGTCGGCAAATAATGTCTAACAATTCGTT
CAAGCCGACGCCGCTTCGCGGCGCGGCTTAACTCAAGCGTTAGATGCACTAAGCACATAATTGCTCACAG
CCAAACTATCAGGTCAAGTCTGCTTTTATTATTTTTAAGCGTGCATAATAAGCCCTACACAAATTGGGAG
ATATATCATGAAAGGCTGGCTTTTTCTTGTTATCGCAATAGTTGGCGAAGTAATCGCAACATCCGCATTA
AAATCTAGCGAGGGGCCCTCATAAAAAATTTATTTGCTTTGTGAGCGGATAACAATTATAATAGATTCAA
TTGTGAGCGGATAACAATTTCACACAGAATTCATTAAAGCAACCACAATTAACTATGGCTTCCTCCGAAG
ACGTTATCAAAGAGTTCATGCGTTTCAAAGTTCGTATGGAAGGTTCCGTTAACGGTCACGAGTTCGAAAT
CGAAGGTGAAGGTGAAGGTCGTCCGTACGAAGGTACCCAGACCGCTAAACTGAAAGTTACCAAAGGTGGT
CCGCTGCCGTTCGCTTGGGACATCCTGTCCCCGCAGTTCCAGTACGGTTCCAAAGCTTACGTTAAACACC
CGGCTGACATCCCGGACTACCTGAAACTGTCCTTCCCGGAAGGTTTCAAATGGGAACGTGTTATGAACTT
CGAAGACGGTGGTGTTGTTACCGTTACCCAGGACTCCTCCCTGCAAGACGGTGAGTTCATCTACAAAGTT
AAACTGCGTGGTACCAACTTCCCGTCCGACGGTCCGGTTATGCAGAAAAAAACCATGGGTTGGGAAGCTT
CCACCGAACGTATGTACCCGGAAGACGGTGCTCTGAAAGGTGAAATCAAAATGCGTCTGAAACTGAAAGA
CGGTGGTCACTACGACGCTGAAGTTAAAACCACCTACATGGCTAAAAAACCGGTTCAGCTGCCGGGTGCT
TACAAAACCGACATCAAACTGGACATCACCTCCCACAACGAAGACTACACCATCGTTGAACAGTACGAAC
GTGCTGAAGGTCGTCACTCCACCGGTGCTTAAGGATCCGCATGCGAGCTCGGTACCCCGGGTCGACCTGC
AGCCAAGCTTAATTAGCTGAGCTTGGACTCCTGTTGATAGATCCAGTAATGACCTCAGAACTCCATCTGG
ATTTGTTCAGAACGCTCGGTTGCCGCCGGGCGTTTTTTATTGGTGAGAATCCAAGCTAGCTTGGCGAGAT
TTTCAGGAGCTAAGGAAGCTAAAGATCCGAGGCGCGCCCAGAGATTTTGAGACACAACGTGGCTTTCCAT
CAAAAAAATATTGACAACATAAAAAACTTTGTGTTATACTTGTGGAATTGTGAGCGGATAACAATTCTAT
ATCTGTTATTTTTTCCAACCACAGATCTATGAGCAAAGGTGAAGAACTGTTTACCGGCGTTGTGCCGATT
CTGGTGGAACTGGATGGCGATGTGAACGGTCACAAATTCAGCGTGCGTGGTGAAGGTGAAGGCGATGCCA
CGATTGGCAAACTGACGCTGAAATTTATCTGCACCACCGGCAAACTGCCGGTGCCGTGGCCGACGCTGGT
GACCACCCTGACCTATGGCGTTCAGTGTTTTAGTCGCTATCCGGATCACATGAAACGTCACGATTTCTTT
AAATCTGCAATGCCGGAAGGCTATGTGCAGGAACGTACGATTAGCTTTAAAGATGATGGCAAATATAAAA
CGCGCGCCGTTGTGAAATTTGAAGGCGATACCCTGGTGAACCGCATTGAACTGAAAGGCACGGATTTTAA
AGAAGATGGCAATATCCTGGGCCATAAACTGGAATACAACTTTAATAGCCATAATGTTTATATTACGGCG
GATAAACAGAAAAATGGCATCAAAGCGAATTTTACCGTTCGCCATAACGTTGAAGATGGCAGTGTGCAGC
TGGCAGATCATTATCAGCAGAATACCCCGATTGGTGATGGTCCGGTGCTGCTGCCGGATAATCATTATCT
GAGCACGCAGACCGTTCTGTCTAAAGATCCGAACGAAAAAGGCACGCGGGACCACATGGTTCTGCACGAA
TATGTGAATGCGGCAGGTATTATGTGGAGCCATCCGCAGTTCGAAAAATAAGTCGACCGGCTGCTAACAA
AGCCCGCGGCCGCTGAAGATCGATCTCGACGAGTGAGAGAAGATTTTCAGCCTGATACAGATTAAATCAG
AACGCAGAAGCGGTCTGATAAAACAGAATTTGCCTGGCGGCAGTAGCGCGGTGGTCCCACCTGACCCCAT
GCCGAACTCAGAAGTGAAACGCCGTAGCGCCGATGGTAGTGTGGGGTCACCCCATGCGAGAGTAGGGAAC
TGCCAGGCATCAAATAAAACGAAAGGCTCAGTCGAAAGACTGGGCCTTTCGTTTTATCTGTTGTTTGTCG
GTGAACGCTCTCCTGAGTAGGACAAATCCGCCGGGAGCGGATTTGAACGTTGCGAAGCAACGGCCCGGAG
GGTGGCGGGCAGGACGCCCGCCATAAACTGCCAGGCATCAAATTAAGCAGAAGGCCATCCTGACGGATGG
CCTTTTTGCGTTTCTACACTCCTAGGGGACGCCACTCTAGGAAATCCGCCATAAAACAAAAGGCTCAGTC
GGAAGACTGGGCCTTTTGTTTTATGTCGACGGGCATAAATAGGTTTAATTTTGCTACGGGGGCGTTATTT
AGGTTTTTTCTTCTTTCGAAAAAATCTTTCTTTATGAAGTTAAAAGCTATGTATTCAATAGCATATTTTG
AATATGG
Features (pLannotate 1.2.2; 23 found; start..end, strand, type, name):
    145..246     -  CDS            TcR (fragment): tetracycline efflux protein; tet; confers resistance to tetracycline
    294..322     -  promoter       tet promoter: E. coli promoter for tetracycline efflux protein gene
    434..979     +  rep_origin     p15A ori: Plasmids containing the medium-copy-number p15A origin of replication can be propagated in E. coli cells that contain a second plasmid with the ColE1 origin.
   1067..1122    +  rep_origin     RSF ori (fragment): Plasmids containing the RSF 1030 origin of replication can be propagated in E. coli cells that contain additional plasmids with compatible origins.
   1241..1309    -  mobile_element IS1 (fragment): prokaryotic transposable element IS1
   1440..2012    -  CDS            int (fragment) (sequence partly withheld): INT2_ECOLX - Protein inferred from homology: Swiss-Prot protein existence level 3. Putative integrase believed to be involved in the insertion of antibiotic resistance genes into plasmids and transposons. From Escherichia coli.
   2098..2154    +  CDS            GmR (fragment): gentamycin acetyltransferase; aacC1; confers resistance to gentamycin
   2161..2952    +  CDS            SmR: aminoglycoside adenylyltransferase (Murphy, 1985); aadA; confers resistance to spectinomycin and streptomycin
   3116..3193    +  CDS            qacE (fragment): QACE_ECOLX - Protein inferred from homology: Swiss-Prot protein existence level 3. Multidrug exporter. Is implicated for the resistance to bacteriocidal quaternary ammonium compounds. From Escherichia coli.
   3197..3241    +  promoter       T5 promoter: bacteriophage T5 promoter for E. coli RNA polymerase, with embedded lac operator
   3249..3265    +  protein_bind   lac operator: The lac repressor binds to the lac operator to inhibit transcription in E. coli. This inhibition can be relieved by adding lactose or isopropyl-β-D-thiogalactopyranoside (IPTG). lac repressor encoded by lacI
   3303..3977    +  CDS            mRFP1: mRFP1 is a basic (constitutively fluorescent) red fluorescent protein published in 2002, derived from Discosoma sp.. It is reported to be a somewhat slowly-maturing monomer with low acid sensitivity.
   4044..4138    +  terminator     lambda t0 terminator: transcription terminator from phage lambda
   4153..4181    +  promoter       cat promoter (fragment): promoter of the E. coli cat gene encoding chloramphenicol acetyltransferase
   4276..4292    +  protein_bind   lac operator: The lac repressor binds to the lac operator to inhibit transcription in E. coli. This inhibition can be relieved by adding lactose or isopropyl-β-D-thiogalactopyranoside (IPTG). lac repressor encoded by lacI
   4327..5019    +  CDS            Superfolder GFP: Superfolder GFP is a basic (constitutively fluorescent) green fluorescent protein published in 2005, derived from Aequorea victoria. It is reported to be a very rapidly-maturing weak dimer.
   5023..5045    +  CDS            Strep-Tag II (fragment): peptide that binds Strep-Tactin®, an engineered form of streptavidin
   5058..5074    +  CDS            SET1 (fragment): solubility-enhancement tag derived from T7 phage gene 10B
   5170..5285    +  ncRNA          5S rRNA: Accession: RF00001 - 5S ribosomal RNA
   5289..5375    +  terminator     rrnB T1 terminator: Escherichia coli rrnB; transcription terminator T1 from the E. coli rrnB gene
   5467..5494    +  terminator     rrnB T2 terminator: transcription terminator T2 from the E. coli rrnB gene
   5539..5582    -  terminator     rrnB T1 terminator: Escherichia coli rrnB; transcription terminator T1 from the E. coli rrnB gene
   5592..144     -  CDS            imm (fragment) (across the origin): IMM1_ECOLX - Protein predicted: Swiss-Prot protein existence level 4. This protein is able to protect a cell, which harbors the plasmid ColE1 encoding colicin E1, against colicin E1. From Escherichia coli.
