[The description below was written by a language model from this plasmid's Addgene catalogue record and pLannotate feature annotations shown in this document.]
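Description:
poRFP-oGFP is a synthetic bacterial expression plasmid of about 5.7 kb that carries two fluorescent reporter genes described as "orthogonal" gfp and rfp, for use in E. coli. It replicates from a p15A origin, which is compatible with ColE1-type plasmids and so allows it to be maintained alongside a second plasmid. The catalogue lists it as high copy, whereas p15A is conventionally regarded as medium copy. Selection is by spectinomycin through an aadA (SmR) aminoglycoside adenylyltransferase gene. The flanking fragments of integrase, GmR and qacE indicate that this marker was taken from an integron-type resistance cassette. Short remnants of TcR, the colicin immunity gene, IS1 and an RSF origin appear to be non-functional backbone leftovers.

The red reporter is mRFP1, driven by a phage T5 promoter with lac operators, so it is repressible by LacI and inducible with IPTG, and it ends at the lambda t0 terminator. The green reporter is superfolder GFP, preceded by a lac operator and followed by a partial Strep-Tag II match, a 5S rRNA segment and the rrnB T1/T2 terminators. No promoter is annotated for it. The term "orthogonal" implies that the transcripts are meant to be translated by an engineered ribosome rather than the host's wild-type ribosomes, making fluorescence a readout of orthogonal translation. The altered ribosome-binding sites this would require are not annotated.

The two sequence records differ. The depositor's sequence (5,659 nt) places the spectinomycin cassette between the rfp and gfp units, while the sequencing result (5,705 nt) places it upstream of rfp and shows an extra inverted rrnB T1 element. The depositing lab states that the discrepancies do not affect function.
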