Addgene plasmid #154130: poRFP-oGFP
Purpose: Expresses orthogonal gfp and orthogonal rfp genes in bacterial cells
Depositing lab: Alexander Mankin. Depositing organization: University of Illinois at Chicago. Publication: A fully orthogonal system for protein synthesis in bacterial cells. Aleksashin NA, Szal T, d'Aquino AE, Jewett MC, Vazquez-Laslop N, Mankin AS. Nat Commun. 2020 Apr 20;11(1):1858. doi: 10.1038/s41467-020-15756-1. PubMed 32313034.
Backbone
  Vector backbone: Synthetic
  Backbone size w/o insert (bp): 3448
  Total vector size (bp): 5659
  Vector type: Bacterial Expression, Synthetic Biology
Growth in bacteria
  Bacterial resistance: Spectinomycin, 50 μg/mL
  Growth temperature: 37°C
  Growth strain: E. coli K12 JM109
  Copy number: High Copy
Gene/Insert 1
  Gene/Insert name: orthogonal gfp
  Species: Synthetic
  Insert size (bp): 1268
Gene/Insert 2
  Gene/Insert name: orthogonal rfp
  Species: Synthetic
  Insert size (bp): 943
Terms and licenses: Academic/Nonprofit Terms; Industry Terms: Not Available to Industry
Depositor comments: Addgene QC NGS analysis identified multiple sequence discrepancies, relative to the sequence provided by the depositing laboratory. The depositing laboratory has indicated that these are not a concern for plasmid function.
How to cite: poRFP-oGFP was a gift from Alexander Mankin (Addgene plasmid # 154130 ; http://n2t.net/addgene:154130 ; RRID:Addgene_154130)
